Addgene plasmid #194396: pMIAII-TCR-C
Purpose: Retroviral expression of candidate orphan TCR
Depositing lab: Michael Carroll. Depositing organization: Boston Children's Hospital. Publication: T cell help shapes B cell tolerance. Akama-Garren EH, Yin X, Prestwood TR, Ma M, Utz PJ, Carroll MC. Sci Immunol. 2024 Feb 16;9(92):eadj7029. doi: 10.1126/sciimmunol.adj7029. Epub 2024 Feb 16. PubMed 38363829.
Backbone
  Vector backbone: pMIAII
  Backbone manufacturer: Addgene #52113
  Backbone size w/o insert (bp): 6476
  Vector type: Retroviral
Growth in bacteria
  Bacterial resistance: Ampicillin, 100 μg/mL
  Growth temperature: 37°C
  Growth strain: NEB Stable
  Copy number: High Copy
Gene/Insert
  Gene/Insert name: TCR-C (alt name: T cell receptor)
  Species: M. musculus (mouse)
  Insert size (bp): 1782
  Mutation: WT
  Entrez Gene: Tcra (a.k.a. Tcralpha); Tcrb (a.k.a. TCRbeta, Tib)
  Cloning method: Gibson Cloning
  Sequencing primers: 5′ pLXSN; 3′ IRES_rev
Terms and licenses: Academic/Nonprofit Terms; Industry Terms: Not Available to Industry
How to cite: pMIAII-TCR-C was a gift from Michael Carroll (Addgene plasmid # 194396 ; http://n2t.net/addgene:194396 ; RRID:Addgene_194396)
