[The description below was written by a language model from this plasmid's Addgene catalogue record and pLannotate feature annotations shown in this document.]
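Description:
pMIAII-TCR-C is a gammaretroviral expression plasmid built on the pMIAII backbone, made to deliver a candidate orphan mouse T cell receptor into target cells. The transfer cassette is flanked by 5' and 3' long terminal repeats from murine embryonic stem cell virus. It carries the MESV Ψ packaging signal followed by a truncated, start-codon-less MMLV gag segment, which together allow the genomic RNA to be encapsidated when packaging functions are supplied in trans. No separate internal promoter is annotated, so expression presumably runs from the 5' LTR. In bacteria the plasmid is maintained through a high-copy ColE1/pUC-type origin and selected with ampicillin via the β-lactamase gene. The remaining bacterial annotations (lac promoter/operator, and fragments of lacI, rop, bom, lacZα, TcR and env) are backbone remnants rather than functional parts.

The insert of about 1.8 kb, introduced by Gibson assembly, encodes wild-type TCR alpha and beta chains as a single open reading frame. An alpha variable region and the mouse Tcra constant region are joined through a P2A ribosome-skipping peptide to the beta chain, so both chains are produced as separate polypeptides from one transcript. The automated annotation labels the alpha variable segment and the beta chain by their closest human Swiss-Prot matches, but the catalogue records the insert as mouse, so these labels likely reflect homology rather than origin. Downstream, an EMCV IRES drives translation of mAmetrine1.1, a violet-excitable fluorescent protein with a large Stokes shift, which marks transduced cells for identification or sorting. The construct is used for retroviral expression of this TCR clone, for example to probe its unknown specificity or function. The record does not state the receptor's antigen.
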