Features (pLannotate 1.2.2; 23 found; start..end, strand, type, name):
      1..517     +  LTR            5' LTR: 5' long terminal repeat from murine embryonic stem cell virus
    581..922     +  misc_feature   MESV Ψ: packaging signal of murine embryonic stem cell virus
    989..1405    +  CDS            gag (truncated): truncated Moloney murine leukemia virus (MMLV) gag gene lacking the start codon
   1422..1745    +  CDS            TRAV22: TVA22_HUMAN - Experimental evidence at protein level: Swiss-Prot protein existence level 1. V region of the variable domain of T cell receptor (TR) alpha chain that participates in the antigen recognition (PubMed:24600447). Alpha-beta T cell receptors are antigen specific receptors which are essential to the immune response and are present on the cell surface of T lymphocytes. Recognize peptide-major histocompatibility (MH) (pMH) complexes that are displayed by antigen presenting cells (APC), a prerequisite for efficient T cell adaptive immunity against pathogens (PubMed:25493333). Binding of
   1809..2219    +  CDS            Tcra: TCA_MOUSE - Experimental evidence at protein level: Swiss-Prot protein existence level 1. From Mus musculus (Mouse).
   2229..2284    +  CDS            P2A (fragment): 2A peptide from porcine teschovirus-1 polyprotein Eukaryotic ribosomes fail to insert a peptide bond between the Gly and Pro residues, yielding separate polypeptides.
   2307..3197    +  CDS            TRB: TRBR1_HUMAN - Experimental evidence at protein level: Swiss-Prot protein existence level 1. The beta chain of TRAV27*01J42*01C*01/TRBV19*01J2S7*01C*02 alpha-beta T cell receptor (TR) clonotype that is specific for HLA- A*02:01-restricted M/matrix protein 1 immunodominant epitope GILGFVFTL of influenza A virus (IAV). Classified as a public TCR clonotype, it is preferentially selected in effector memory CD8-positive T cells among multiple HLA-A*02:01 carriers/individuals and confers long-lived immunity against IAV infection. Can cross-recognize sporadically emerging IAV variants by molecular mim
   3221..3781    +  misc_feature   IRES: internal ribosome entry site (IRES) of the encephalomyocarditis virus (EMCV)
   3784..4503    +  CDS            mAmetrine1.1: photostable yellow fluorescent protein with a large Stokes shift, excitable with violet light (Ai et al., 2008)
   4514..4544    +  misc_feature   MCS (fragment): pUC18/19 multiple cloning site
   4664..5178    +  LTR            3' LTR: 3' long terminal repeat from murine embryonic stem cell virus
   5340..5356    -  protein_bind   lac operator: The lac repressor binds to the lac operator to inhibit transcription in E. coli. This inhibition can be relieved by adding lactose or isopropyl-β-D-thiogalactopyranoside (IPTG). lac repressor encoded by lacI
   5364..5394    -  promoter       lac promoter: promoter for the E. coli lac operon
   5409..5430    -  protein_bind   CAP binding site: CAP binding activates transcription in the presence of cAMP. E. coli catabolite activator protein
   5443..5535    -  CDS            lacI (fragment): lac repressor; lacI; The lac repressor binds to the lac operator to inhibit transcription in E. coli. This inhibition can be relieved by adding lactose or isopropyl-β-D-thiogalactopyranoside (IPTG).
   5718..6306    -  rep_origin     ori: high-copy-number ColE1/pMB1/pBR322/pUC origin of replication
   6477..7337    -  CDS            AmpR: β-lactamase; bla; confers resistance to ampicillin, carbenicillin, and related antibiotics
   7338..7442    -  promoter       AmpR promoter: bla
   7537..7572    +  CDS            rop (fragment): Rop protein, which maintains plasmids at low copy number; rop
   7674..7773    +  misc_feature   bom (fragment): basis of mobility region from pBR322
   7779..7928    -  CDS            lacZα (fragment): LacZα fragment of β-galactosidase; lacZ fragment
   7928..8129    -  CDS            TcR (fragment): tetracycline efflux protein; tet; confers resistance to tetracycline
   8130..8228    +  CDS            env (fragment): murine leukemia virus gPr80 envelope polyprotein precursor; env; proteolytically cleaved into gp70SU and p15TM subunits
>Addgene plasmid #194396 | pMIAII-TCR-C | addgene full sequence | sequence record 382631 | Addgene NGS Result
AATGAAAGACCCCACCTGTAGGTTTGGCAAGCTAGCTTAAGTAACGCCATTTTGCAAGGCATGGAAAATA
CATAACTGAGAATAGAGAAGTTCAGATCAAGGTTAGGAACAGAGAGACAGCAGAATATGGGCCAAACAGG
ATATCTGTGGTAAGCAGTTCCTGCCCCGGCTCAGGGCCAAGAACAGATGGTCCCCAGATGCGGTCCCGCC
CTCAGCAGTTTCTAGAGAACCATCAGATGTTTCCAGGGTGCCCCAAGGACCTGAAATGACCCTGTGCCTT
ATTTGAACTAACCAATCAGTTCGCTTCTCGCTTCTGTTCGCGCGCTTCTGCTCCCCGAGCTCAATAAAAG
AGCCCACAACCCCTCACTCGGCGCGCCAGTCCTCCGATAGACTGCGTCGCCCGGGTACCCGTATTCCCAA
TAAAGCCTCTTGCTGTTTGCATCCGAATCGTGGACTCGCTGATCCTTGGGAGGGTCTCCTCAGATTGATT
GACTGCCCACCTCGGGGGTCTTTCATTTGGAGGTTCCACCGAGATTTGGAGACCCCTGCCCAGGGACCAC
CGACCCCCCCGCCGGGAGGTAAGCTGGCCAGCGGTCGTTTCGTGTCTGTCTCTGTCTTTGTGCGTGTTTG
TGCCGGCATCTAATGTTTGCGCCTGCGTCTGTACTAGTTAGCTAACTAGCTCTGTATCTGGCGGACCCGT
GGTGGAACTGACGAGTTCTGAACACCCGGCCGCAACCCTGGGAGACGTCCCAGGGACTTTGGGGGCCGTT
TTTGTGGCCCGACCTGAGGAAGGGAGTCGATGTGGAATCCGACCCCGTCAGGATATGTGGTTCTGGTAGG
AGACGAGAACCTAAAACAGTTCCCGCCTCCGTCTGAATTTTTGCTTTCGGTTTGGAACCGAAGCCGCGCG
TCTTGTCTGCTGCAGCGCTGCAGCATCGTTCTGTGTTGTCTCTGTCTGACTGTGTTTCTGTATTTGTCTG
AAAATTAGGGCCAGACTGTTACCACTCCCTTAAGTTTGACCTTAGGTCACTGGAAAGATGTCGAGCGGAT
CGCTCACAACCAGTCGGTAGATGTCAAGAAGAGACGTTGGGTTACCTTCTGCTCTGCAGAATGGCCAACC
TTTAACGTCGGATGGCCGCGAGACGGCACCTTTAACCGAGACCTCATCACCCAGGTTAAGATCAAGGTCT
TTTCACCTGGCCCGCATGGACACCCAGACCAGGTCCCCTACATCGTGACCTGGGAAGCCTTGGCTTTTGA
CCCCCCTCCCTGGGTCAAGCCCTTTGTACACCCTAAGCCTCCGCCTCCTCTTCCTCCATCCGCCCCGTCT
CTCCCCCTTGAACCTCCTCGTTCGACCCCGCCTCGATCCTCCCTTTATCCAGCCCTCACTCCTTCTCTAG
GCGCCGGAATTCAGATCTACCATGCAGAGGAACCTGGGAGCTGTGCTGGGGATTCTGTGGGTGCAGATTT
GCTGGGTGAGAGGAGATCAGGTGGAGCAGAGTCCTTCAGCCCTGAGCCTCCACGAGGGAACCGGTTCTGC
TCTGAGATGCAATTTTACTACCACCATGAGGGCTGTGCAGTGGTTCCGAAAGAATTCCAGGGGCAGCCTC
ATCAATCTGTTCTACTTGGCTTCAGGAACAAAGGAGAATGGGAGGCTAAAGTCAGCATTTGATTCTAAGG
AGCGCTACAGCACCCTGCACATCAGGGATGCCCAGCTGGAGGACTCAGGCACTTACTTCTGTGCTGCTGG
TGCATCTTCTGGCAGCTGGCAACTCATCTTTGGATCTGGAACCCAACTGACAGTTATGCCTGACATCCAG
AACCCAGAACCTGCTGTGTACCAGTTAAAAGATCCTCGGTCTCAGGACAGCACCCTCTGCCTGTTCACCG
ACTTTGACTCCCAAATCAATGTGCCGAAAACCATGGAATCTGGAACGTTCATCACTGACAAAACTGTGCT
GGACATGAAAGCTATGGATTCCAAGAGCAATGGGGCCATTGCCTGGAGCAACCAGACAAGCTTCACCTGC
CAAGATATCTTCAAAGAGACCAACGCCACCTACCCCAGTTCAGACGTTCCCTGTGATGCCACGTTGACTG
AGAAAAGCTTTGAAACAGATATGAACCTAAACTTTCAAAACCTGTCAGTTATGGGACTCCGAATCCTCCT
GCTGAAAGTAGCCGGATTTAACCTGCTCATGACGCTGAGGCTGTGGTCCGGCTCCGGAGCCACGAACTTC
TCTCTGTTAAAGCAAGCAGGAGACGTGGAAGAAAACCCCGGTCCCATGGGCTCCAGGCTCTTTCTGGTCT
TGAGCCTCCTGTGTACAAAACACATGGAGGCTGCAGTCACCCAAAGCCCTAGAAACAAGGTGACAGTAAC
AGGAGGAAACGTGACATTGAGCTGTCGCCAGACTAATAGCCACAACTACATGTACTGGTATCGGCAGGAC
ACTGGGCATGGGCTGAGGCTGATCCATTACTCATATGGTGCTGGCAACCTTCAAATAGGAGATGTCCCTG
ATGGGTACAAGGCCACCAGAACAACGCAAGAAGACTTCTTCCTCCTGCTGGAATTGGCTTCTCCCTCTCA
GACATCTTTGTACTTCTGTGCCAGCAGTGAGGGACTGGGGAGCTCCTATGAACAGTACTTCGGTCCCGGC
ACCAGGCTCACGGTTTTAGAGGATCTGAGAAATGTGACTCCACCCAAGGTCTCCTTGTTTGAGCCATCAA
AAGCAGAGATTGCAAACAAACAAAAGGCTACCCTCGTGTGCTTGGCCAGGGGCTTCTTCCCTGACCACGT
GGAGCTGAGCTGGTGGGTGAATGGCAAGGAGGTCCACAGTGGGGTCAGCACGGACCCTCAGGCCTACAAG
GAGAGCAATTATAGCTACTGCCTGAGCAGCCGCCTGAGGGTCTCTGCTACCTTCTGGCACAATCCTCGAA
ACCACTTCCGCTGCCAAGTGCAGTTCCATGGGCTTTCGGAGGAGGACAAGTGGCCAGAGGGCTCACCCAA
ACCTGTCACACAGAACATCAGTGCAGAGGCCTGGGGCCGAGCAGACTGTGGAATCACTTCAGCATCCTAT
CATCAGGGGGTTCTGTCTGCAACCATCCTCTATGAGATCCTACTGGGGAAGGCCACCCTATATGCTGTGC
TGGTCAGTGGCCTGGTGCTGATGGCCATGGTCAAGAGAAAAAATTCCTGACTCGAGCGGGATCAATTCCG
CCCCCCCCCTAACGTTACTGGCCGAAGCCGCTTGGAATAAGGCCGGTGTGCGTTTGTCTATATGTTATTT
TCCACCATATTGCCGTCTTTTGGCAATGTGAGGGCCCGGAAACCTGGCCCTGTCTTCTTGACGAGCATTC
CTAGGGGTCTTTCCCCTCTCGCCAAAGGAATGCAAGGTCTGTTGAATGTCGTGAAGGAAGCAGTTCCTCT
GGAAGCTTCTTGAAGACAAACAACGTCTGTAGCGACCCTTTGCAGGCAGCGGAACCCCCCACCTGGCGAC
AGGTGCCTCTGCGGCCAAAAGCCACGTGTATAAGATACACCTGCAAAGGCGGCACAACCCCAGTGCCACG
TTGTGAGTTGGATAGTTGTGGAAAGAGTCAAATGGCTCTCCTCAAGCGTATTCAACAAGGGGCTGAAGGA
TGCCCAGAAGGTACCCCATTGTATGGGATCTGATCTGGGGCCTCGGTGCACATGCTTTACATGTGTTTAG
TCGAGGTTAAAAAAACGTCTAGGCCCCCCGAACCACGGGGACGTGGTTTTCCTTTGAAAAACACGATAAT
ACCATGGTGAGCAAGGGCGAGGAGCTGTTCACCGGGGTGGTGCCCATCCTGGTCGAGCTGGACGGCGACG
TAAACGGCCACAGGTTCAGCGTGCGCGGCGAGGGCGAGGGCGATGCCACCAACGGCAAGCTGACCCTGAA
GTTCATCTGCACCTCCGGCGAGCTGCCCGTGCCCTGGCCCACCCTCGTGACCACCCTGTCTTACGGCGTG
CAGTGCTTCGCCCGCTACCCCGACCACATGAAGCAGCACGACTTCTTCAAGTCCGCCATGCCCGAAGGCT
ACGTCCAGGAGCGCACCATCTCCTTCAAGGACGACGGCAGCTACAGGACCCGCGCCGAGGTGAAGTTCGA
GGGCGACACCCTGGTGAACCGCATCGAGCTGAAGGGCATCGACTTCAAGGAGGACGGCAACATCCTGGGG
CACAAGCTGGAGTACAACATGAACGCGTGGGACGCGTATATCACGGCCGACAAGCAGAAGAACGGCATCA
AAGCGAACTTCAAGATCGAGCACAACGTCAAGGACGGCGGCGTGCAGCTCGCCGACGCGTACCAGCAGAA
CACCCCCATCGGCGACGGCTCCGTGCTGCTGCCTGACAACCACTACCTGAGCTTCCAGAGCAAGCTGTTC
AAAGACCCCAACGAGCAGCGCGATCACATGGTCCTGCTGGAGTTCGTTACCGCCGCCGGGATAACTCCCG
GCATGGACGAGCTGTACAAGTAAGCGGCCGCGACTCTAGAGTCGACCTGCAGGCATGCAAGCTTCAGGTA
GCCGGCTAACGTTAACAACCGGTACCTCTAGAACTATAGCTAGCATGCGCAAATTTAAAGCGCTGATATC
GATAAAATAAAAGATTTTATTTAGTCTCCAGAAAAAGGGGGGAATGAAAGACCCCACCTGTAGGTTTGGC
AAGCTAGCTTAAGTAACGCCATTTTGCAAGGCATGGAAAATACATAACTGAGAATAGAGAAGTTCAGATC
AAGGTTAGGAACAGAGAGACAGCAGAATATGGGCCAAACAGGATATCTGTGGTAAGCAGTTCCTGCCCCG
GCTCAGGGCCAAGAACAGATGGTCCCCAGATGCGGTCCCGCCCTCAGCAGTTTCTAGAGAACCATCAGAT
GTTTCCAGGGTGCCCCAAGGACCTGAAATGACCCTGTGCCTTATTTGAACTAACCAATCAGTTCGCTTCT
CGCTTCTGTTCGCGCGCTTCTGCTCCCCGAGCTCAATAAAAGAGCCCACAACCCCTCACTCGGCGCGCCA
GTCCTCCGATAGACTGCGTCGCCCGGGTACCCGTGTATCCAATAAACCCTCTTGCAGTTGCATCCGACTT
GTGGTCTCGCTGTTCCTTGGGAGGGTCTCCTCTGAGTGATTGACTACCCGTCAGCGGGGGTCTTTCATGG
GTAACAGTTTCTTGAAGTTGGAGAACAACATTCTGAGGGTAGGAGTCGAATATTAAGTAATCCTGACTCA
ATTAGCCACTGTTTTGAATCCACATACTCCAATACTCCTGAAATAGTTCATTATGGACAGCGCAGAAAGA
GCTGGGGAGAATTGTGAAATTGTTATCCGCTCACAATTCCACACAACATACGAGCCGGAAGCATAAAGTG
TAAAGCCTGGGGTGCCTAATGAGTGAGCTAACTCACATTAATTGCGTTGCGCTCACTGCCCGCTTTCCAG
TCGGGAAACCTGTCGTGCCAGCTGCATTAATGAATCGGCCAACGCGCGGGGAGAGGCGGTTTGCGTATTG
GGCGCTCTTCCGCTTCCTCGCTCACTGACTCGCTGCGCTCGGTCGTTCGGCTGCGGCGAGCGGTATCAGC
TCACTCAAAGGCGGTAATACGGTTATCCACAGAATCAGGGGATAACGCAGGAAAGAACATGTGAGCAAAA
GGCCAGCAAAAGGCCAGGAACCGTAAAAAGGCCGCGTTGCTGGCGTTTTTCCATAGGCTCCGCCCCCCTG
ACGAGCATCACAAAAATCGACGCTCAAGTCAGAGGTGGCGAAACCCGACAGGACTATAAAGATACCAGGC
GTTTCCCCCTGGAAGCTCCCTCGTGCGCTCTCCTGTTCCGACCCTGCCGCTTACCGGATACCTGTCCGCC
TTTCTCCCTTCGGGAAGCGTGGCGCTTTCTCATAGCTCACGCTGTAGGTATCTCAGTTCGGTGTAGGTCG
TTCGCTCCAAGCTGGGCTGTGTGCACGAACCCCCCGTTCAGCCCGACCGCTGCGCCTTATCCGGTAACTA
TCGTCTTGAGTCCAACCCGGTAAGACACGACTTATCGCCACTGGCAGCAGCCACTGGTAACAGGATTAGC
AGAGCGAGGTATGTAGGCGGTGCTACAGAGTTCTTGAAGTGGTGGCCTAACTACGGCTACACTAGAAGAA
CAGTATTTGGTATCTGCGCTCTGCTGAAGCCAGTTACCTTCGGAAAAAGAGTTGGTAGCTCTTGATCCGG
CAAACAAACCACCGCTGGTAGCGGTGGTTTTTTTGTTTGCAAGCAGCAGATTACGCGCAGAAAAAAAGGA
TCTCAAGAAGATCCTTTGATCTTTTCTACGGGGTCTGACGCTCAGTGGAACGAAAACTCACGTTAAGGGA
TTTTGGTCATGAGATTATCAAAAAGGATCTTCACCTAGATCCTTTTAAATTAAAAATGAAGTTTTAAATC
AATCTAAAGTATATATGAGTAAACTTGGTCTGACAGTTACCAATGCTTAATCAGTGAGGCACCTATCTCA
GCGATCTGTCTATTTCGTTCATCCATAGTTGCCTGACTCCCCGTCGTGTAGATAACTACGATACGGGAGG
GCTTACCATCTGGCCCCAGTGCTGCAATGATACCGCGAGACCCACGCTCACCGGCTCCAGATTTATCAGC
AATAAACCAGCCAGCCGGAAGGGCCGAGCGCAGAAGTGGTCCTGCAACTTTATCCGCCTCCATCCAGTCT
ATTAATTGTTGCCGGGAAGCTAGAGTAAGTAGTTCGCCAGTTAATAGTTTGCGCAACGTTGTTGCCATTG
CTACAGGCATCGTGGTGTCACGCTCGTCGTTTGGTATGGCTTCATTCAGCTCCGGTTCCCAACGATCAAG
GCGAGTTACATGATCCCCCATGTTGTGCAAAAAAGCGGTTAGCTCCTTCGGTCCTCCGATCGTTGTCAGA
AGTAAGTTGGCCGCAGTGTTATCACTCATGGTTATGGCAGCACTGCATAATTCTCTTACTGTCATGCCAT
CCGTAAGATGCTTTTCTGTGACTGGTGAGTACTCAACCAAGTCATTCTGAGAATAGTGTATGCGGCGACC
GAGTTGCTCTTGCCCGGCGTCAATACGGGATAATACCGCGCCACATAGCAGAACTTTAAAAGTGCTCATC
ATTGGAAAACGTTCTTCGGGGCGAAAACTCTCAAGGATCTTACCGCTGTTGAGATCCAGTTCGATGTAAC
CCACTCGTGCACCCAACTGATCTTCAGCATCTTTTACTTTCACCAGCGTTTCTGGGTGAGCAAAAACAGG
AAGGCAAAATGCCGCAAAAAAGGGAATAAGGGCGACACGGAAATGTTGAATACTCATACTCTTCCTTTTT
CAATATTATTGAAGCATTTATCAGGGTTATTGTCTCATGAGCGGATACATATTTGAATGTATTTAGAAAA
ATAAACAAATAGGGGTTCCGCGCACATTTCCCCGAAAAGTGCCACCTGACGTCTAAGAAACCATTATTAT
CATGACATTAACCTATAAAAATAGGCGTATCACGAGGCCCTTTCGTCTCGCGCGTTTCGGTGATGACGGT
GAAAACCTCTGACACATGCAGCTCCCGGAGACGGTCACAGCTTGTCTGTAAGCGGATGCCGGGAGCAGAC
AAGCCCGTCAGGGCGCGTCAGCGGGTGTTGGCGGGTGTCGGGGCTGGCTTAACTATGCGGCATCAGAGCA
GATTGTACTGAGAGTGCACCATATGCGGTGTGAAATACCGCACAGATGCGTAAGGAGAAAATACCGCATC
AGGCGCCATTCGCCATTCAGGCTGCGCAACTGTTGGGAAGGGCGATCGGTGCGGGCCTCTTCGCTATTAC
GCCAGCTGGCGAAAGGGGGATGTGCTGCAAGGCGATTAAGTTGGGTAACGCCAGGGTTTTCCCAGTCACG
ACGTTGTAAAACGACGGCGCAAGGAATGGTGCATGCAAGGAGATGGCGCCCAACAGTCCCCCGGCCACGG
GGCCTGCCACCATACCCACGCCGAAACAAGCGCTCATGAGCCCGAAGTGGCGAGCCCGATCTTCCCCATC
GGTGATGTCGGCGATATAGGCGCCAGCAACCGCACCTGTGGCGCCGGTGATGCCGGCCACGATGCGTCCG
GCGTAGAGGCGATTAGTCCAATTTGTTAAAGACAGGATATCAGTGGTCCAGGCTCTAGTTTTGACTCAAC
AATATCACCAGCTGAAGCCTATAGAGTACGAGCCATAGATAAAATAAAAGATTTTATTTAGTCTCCAGAA
AAAGGGGGG
